>Addgene plasmid #39631 | KHBD00533 | depositor partial sequence | sequence record 50071 | KHBD00533 sequence 975 bps
ATGGCCAGTTCAAGTGGTGAACCTGCTGATGAAGTGGCTAATAAGCGTCCTCGTCTTGTGGCTAATCCCA
AGGCCACCAAAATAGTTGAACCCACAACGGCCAAGGTCACCAATCGGGTGCCCAAGTGCGCCCGCTGCCG
GAACCATGGGATCATTTCAGAGCTGCGGGGTCACAAGAAGCTCTGCACCTACAAGAACTGCAAGTGCGCC
AAGTGTGTCCTGATCTTTGAGAGGCAGCGCATCATGGCCGCTCAGGTTGCCCTGAAGCGCCAGCAGGCGG
TGGAGGATGCGATTGCCATGCGGCTGGTGGCCAACAAGACGGGTCGTTCCATCGATGCACTGCCGCCAGG
CAACATCTTCGGTCTGACCGTCACGCAGCCTAGTTCGCCGCGTGCCAAGCGGGAGGATGATCAGGTGGAG
AAGACCATTTCGGAGGTGGAGCAGCAGCATTTGAAGCAGAGGGAGGAGGAGTACAGCGAATCGCCGGCAG
TGGCGCAGGATCTCAGTGCTCCCCGAAGAGATAACGTCTCCCAAACGGCCATTGACATGCTTGCCCAGCT
CTTTCCGCAGCGTAAGCGATCTGTCCTGGAGTTGGTCCTCAAGCGCTGCGATCTCGATCTGATTCGGGCC
ATTGAGAATGTCTCGCCCACTGGCAAGTCCTCGCCAGTGGATGTCACCAGCAACCAGTTGCCCAGCCAGG
AGCCGGGCATGTTGACCACTATGCCACAGCCCACGCCGCCCAGGAGCAGCGCCTTTAGGCCCGTGATAAC
AGATCAGTACCAGAGCAAATCGGTGGTGGAGCTAAAGCCGCCGGTCTTTGGAGGCAGTGCATCAGCGGCG
GCGGCAGCGGCCATTTGTGCGTACCCCAAGTGGTTTGTGCCGCTATCCTTTCCGGTGACCATGGGTCACC
TCTCCAATCTGGCGCCAAGATGCACCTTGCCCAATTGCGCCTGCTTGGACAGCTACCAGTTCCAC
