>Addgene plasmid #39631 | KHBD00533 | addgene partial sequence | sequence record 51741 | M13Rev
AATAATGATTTTATTTTGACTGATAGTGACCTGTTCGTTGCAACCAATTGATAAGCAATGCTTTCTTATA
ATGCCAACTTTGTACAAGAAAGTTGGCAAGTGGAACTGGTAGCTGTCCAAGCAGGCGCAATTGGGCAAGG
TGCATCTTGGCGCCAGATTGGAGAGGTGACCCATGGTCACCGGAAAGGATAGCGGCACAAACCACTTGGG
GTACGCACAAATGGCCGCTGCCGCCGCCGCTGATGCACTGCCTCCAAAGACCGGCGGCTTTAGCTCCACC
ACCGATTTGCTCTGGTACTGATCTGTTATCACGGGCCTAAAGGCGCTGCTCCTGGGCGGCGTGGGCTGTG
GCATAGTGGTCAACATGCCCGGCTCCTGGCTGGGCAACTGGTTGCTGGTGACATCCACTGGCGAGGACTT
GCCAGTGGGCGAGACATTCTCAATGGCCCGAATCAGATCGAGATCGCAGCGCTTGAGGACCAACTCCAGG
ACAGATCGCTTACGCTGCGGAAAGAGCTGGGCAAGCATGTCAATGGCCGTTTGGGAGACGTTATCTCTTC
GGGGAGCACTGAGATCCTGCGCCACTGCCGGCGATTCGCTGTACTCCTCCTCCCTCTGCTTCAAATGCTG
CTGCTCCACCTCCGAAATGGTCTTCTCCACCTGATCATCCTCCCGCTTGGCACGCGGCGAACTAGGCTGC
GTGACGGTCAGACCGAAGATGTTGCCTGGCGGCAGTGCATCGATGGAACGACCCGTCTTGTTGGCCACCA
GCCGCATGGCAATCGCATCCTCC
