[The description below was written by a language model from this plasmid's Addgene catalogue record.]
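Description:
KHBD00533 is a Gateway entry clone built in the pDONR221 backbone, carrying the open reading frame of the Drosophila melanogaster gene CG5737, also known as dmrt93B (doublesex-Mab related 93B). The insert is listed as 975 bp in a backbone of roughly 2.5 kb once the donor cassette has been replaced. The plasmid is maintained in standard E. coli cloning strains as a high-copy plasmid under kanamycin selection. No feature table accompanies the record, so the origin of replication and the exact recombination sites are not itemised. An ORF recombined into a pDONR vector by Gateway cloning is normally flanked by attL sites, and the M13 forward and reverse primer sites listed for sequencing lie outside the insert on either side.

The record states that there is no promoter driving the insert, which fits the role of an entry clone: it is not an expression construct, but a sequence-verifiable source from which the ORF can be moved by LR recombination into any compatible destination vector that supplies promoters, tags or fusion domains. The depositor notes that ORFs in this collection were cloned open-ended, without a stop codon, which allows in-frame C-terminal fusions after transfer, with termination then depending on the destination vector. The clone belongs to a collection associated with automated screening of protein–DNA interactions at Drosophila regulatory elements, so its likely use is to shuttle this ORF into vectors suited to such interaction assays, though the specific destination vectors are not stated in the record.
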