Addgene plasmid #39631: KHBD00533
Depositing lab: Bart Deplancke. Depositing organization: Swiss Federal Institute of Technology (EPFL). Publication: Automated protein-DNA interaction screening of Drosophila regulatory elements. Korneel Hens, Jean-Daniel Feuz, Alina Isakova, Antonina Lagovitina, Andreas Massouras, Julien Bryois, Patrick Callaerts, Susan E. Celniker, Bart Deplancke. Nat Methods. 2011 Oct 30;8(12):1065-70. 10.1038/nmeth.1763 PubMed 22037703.
Backbone
  Vector backbone: pDONR221
  Backbone manufacturer: Invitrogen
  Backbone size w/o insert (bp): 2536
  Vector type: Gateway DONR vector
Growth in bacteria
  Bacterial resistance: Kanamycin, 50 μg/mL
  Growth temperature: 37°C
  Growth strain: DH5alpha
  Copy number: High Copy
Gene/Insert
  Gene/Insert name: CG5737 (alt names: FBgn0038851; dmrt93B; doublesex-Mab related 93B)
  Species: D. melanogaster (fly)
  Insert size (bp): 975
  Entrez Gene: dmrt93B (a.k.a. Dmel_CG5737, CG5737, Dmel\CG5737, dmrt93b)
  Promoter: none
  Cloning method: Gateway Cloning
  Sequencing primers: 5′ M13-F20; 3′ M13R
Terms and licenses: Academic/Nonprofit Terms; Industry Terms: Not Available to Industry
Depositor comments: Please note that the ORFs in this collection were cloned open-ended (without a stop codon).
How to cite: KHBD00533 was a gift from Bart Deplancke (Addgene plasmid # 39631 ; http://n2t.net/addgene:39631 ; RRID:Addgene_39631)
